>Addgene plasmid #225298 | pXD80ENSF3-Elen0507-Cadh-Accs(ElA2) | addgene full sequence | sequence record 463810 | Addgene NGS Result
GGCGGGCTGGCCGGCCTTCTAAAACAATTCATCCAGTAAAATATAATATTTTATTTTCTCCCAATCAGGC
TTGATCCCCAGTAAGTCAAAAAATAGCTCGACATACTGTTCTTCCCCGATATCCTCCCTGATCGACCGGA
CGCAGAAGGCAATGTCATACCACTTGTCCGCCCTGCCGCTTCTCCCAAGATCAATAAAGCCACTTACTTT
GCCATCTTTCACAAAGATGTTGCTGTCTCCCAGGTCGCCGTGGGAAAAGACAAGTTCCTCTTCGGGCTTT
TCCGTCTTTAAAAAATCATACAGCTCGCGCGGATCTTTAAATGGAGTGTCTTCTTCCCAGTTTTCGCAAT
CCACATCGGCCAGATCGTTATTCAGTAAGTAATCCAATTCGGCTAAGCGGCTGTCTAAGCTATTCGTATA
GGGACAATCCGATATGTCGATGGAGTGAAAGAGCCTGATGCACTCCGCATACAGCTCGATAATCTTTTCA
GGGCTTTGTTCATCTTCATACTCTTCCGAGCAAAGGACGCCATCGGCCTCACTCATGAGCAGATTGCTCC
AGCCATCATGCCGTTCAAAGTGCAGGACCTTTGGAACAGGCAGCTTTCCTTCCAGCCATAGCATCATGTC
CTTTTCCCGTTCCACATCATAGGTGGTCCCTTTATACCGGCTGTCCGTCATTTTTAAATATAGGTTTTCA
TTTTCTCCCACCAGCTTATATACCTTAGCAGGAGACATTCCTTCCGTATCTTTTACGCAGCGGTATTTTT
CGATCAGTTTTTTCAATTCCGGTGATATTCTCATTTTAGCCATGATGTTTAACTTTGTTTTAGGGCGACT
GCCCTGCTGCGTAACATCGTTGCTGCTCCATAACATCAAACATCGACCCACGGCGTAACGCGCTTGCTGC
TTGGATGCCCGAGGCATAGACTGTACCCCAAAAAAACAGTCATAACAAGCCATGAAAACCGCCACTGCGC
CGTTACCACCGCTGCGTTCGGTCAAGGTTCTGGACCAGTTGCGTGAGCGCATACGCTACTTGCATTACAG
CTTACGAACCGAACAGGCTTATGTCCACTGGGTTCGTGCCTTCATCCGTTTCCACGGTGTGCGTCACCCG
GCAACCTTGGGCAGCAGCGAAGTCGAGGCATTTCTGTCCTGGCTGGCGAACGAGCGCAAGGTTTCGGTCT
CCACGCATTCGAAACCGGTATCCCGCCGCCGCCGCCGGATACCGGTTTCGAATTGAGATTGCCACCTGAC
GTCTAAGAAACCATTATTATCATGACATTAACCTATAAAAATAGGCGTATCACGAGGCCCTTTCGTCTTC
AAGGCGAAAAAACCCCGCCGAAGCGGGGTTTTTTGCGAAATATAATGACCCTCTTGATAACCCAAGAGGG
CATTTTTTAGGAACGGTTATTTGATTATTAATCCGGCGGCAACTGAAACGATTCGGATCCTGTATTACTA
TTCTGAATTCGCGGCCGCTTCTAGATTCATGCCTTCTTCTGCTCGTCGATGGTCTGCTCGACCAGATTGA
GGATCTCCTGCTGGTTGTGGACGTCCATCTTCGCATAGATGTTGCGAAGGTGGGTCTTCGCGGTGGACTG
CGTGATGACGAGCGTGTCCGCGATATGCTGCGCGGTGCGGCCGCGTGCCAGCAATACGAGGATCTCCTCC
TCGCGCCCCGTCAGCTGGTACTGGTCGGTGAGCGCATGGCACGCGTTCTGCAGCTTGTTCGCGTGGGGAA
GCGCATCGTGAACGTCGGGTGCGTCAGGGCCGGGCCATTGACCGCGGATTGGCGTGTGGTAGTCGGTGAT
GCTTCCCGAAAGCGACGTGATGGCTCCGCAGGCGAACAATACGACAAGCGCGATGACCGAGCTGGACACG
AATACGTCGGGCGACATATGCTCCAATAGAAGAGAGCTCGCCGCTTTGCCCGCGGTGAACGAGAGGAACG
CGACGCACCAGGGCATCAGGTAGGGTCGTTTGCTTTCGATGAGGAAGGGGGCCAGCATGATAAAGAGGAA
CACCAGCTTCTGCGTGATGTTCAGCAAGACGAGGTAGAGGAATATCCACGTCTCGTTCACGAAGGACGAC
AGCCACAAGGCAAGAAGCACGGTGGGTATGAGGAACACCTTGTACAGCTCGAGGCTCCGCCTGTTCCAGA
AGTACTGGACGAGCACGAGGATGGCCGCTCCGCCGCATGCGGTGCCCACGGCCGTGCCCAGCTGGATGAT
GAGCGATACCGTCCCGCCGTCTTGCAGGGGAATCCATTGGTAGTGGATATGTCCGAACACCACGGCATAG
CAAGCCAGCGACAGCATCATCGTCACGACGAATACTCGTCGACCGCGAGGAGCCTGGTCCGAGGGGACGA
TGAGGGATCGATCGGGGCAGCCGATTCCCGCCACCATGCTCCGCTCCGGGCTCGCGCAGGCATCCTCGCT
CGGGATGTCGTCGCGATCCGCACGCGGCGCGCGCGAACGGGCGTATTCCCTGAAATAGCAGAGCAGCACC
ATCGACACGATGGGGAGCAGCGATACCGTGCCGTAAGCGGCATCCACCTTCAGAAACGCGATGAGGCTGT
TCATTGCCGCAACGACGATCGTTCCCAGGCCCAGCACGGCGGCGCAGGCGCGCGCCCCGTAGGGAAAGAG
CGCTTTCATCCAGAGAAACAGGATGACGCCCTCTCCAAGCCCGAATACGATGCGCGCGATGGAGGATACG
ATGGGGTTGTCCTCCCATACGCTTTGCTGCAAGACGACGAACATGGAAGCCGACATCAACGCTCCTGCGC
CGATGACGATCGCGGCGGGAACGTGGGTGGGCGCGTCCAGCTTGCGATACGCAAGAGCCAGCATGATCAG
GAGAAGGAACGATACGAGCGACGCGACGGCGTGGTAGTCGCCGCTGATATTGACGGTTCTGATCGTCGAG
AGGCGGTCGCCTTCGATGGCGAGCAGCGCGCATCCGAAGCCGATCGAAGCGATCGCGATTCCCGGCACCT
CGCGAATCGCCAGCGCAAGCGGCGACGATCCTCGTTCGTCTGTCATGCGGACCCCCTTTTACTCACATCC
CCATGGCGATAAGGCTCGTTCGAGCATTGTCGTCAGTATAGCAATTCGCCGATACCGCGGCGGCGGGCGG
ATGGCGAAATACCACTCTCGGTGGTAGGTCTTTCATGAGCTCGATAGTAGGGTTTCTGACCTGGTTGAAC
AGAGTTCGCATCAGCGGTGGGGTGCTCAACTCGCGCTCGATCTGCATCATGGTTCGCACGGACGCTTGGT
CCGGCCCGCTCGTTGGAGTGCGGGTGAAAAGGGAACCGGCAGAGGAGGAGCTATGGCGAACACCACGCAA
AGGCGGTCGTTCGGCACCATGAGCCGTCGCAGCTTCATGAGGCTCGCAGGGGTGACGAGCGCTGCGCTTG
CGCTGACGTCGGCAACGGCGCCGGCGGCGCTTGCCGAAGAGCACGACAGCGGAACGGTTGCGTCGTCGGA
CGGCGTGCAGCGTATTCGCACGATGTGCCGCGGGTGCGGCAAGATGGAATGCGGCGTGTGGGTGACGGTG
GAGAACGGCCGCGCCATCAAGATCGAGGGGGACGAGAGCTCGTTCGCGTCGTCGGGGAACAGCTGCAGCA
AGTCGCAGGCTTCGCTGCAGGCGTGCTACCATCCCGATCGGCTCGCGTATCCCATGAAACGCACGAATCC
CAAGGGCGACGACGATCCGGGTTGGGTGCGCATCAGCTGGGACGAGGCTCTCGCCGAAGCCGGCACGAAG
CTCAACGAGATCAAGGAGCAGCGCGGCGGGAACTCCATGTTCTCGATGTGCGGCACCAGCCGCATCTACT
GCATGGCGAGCGCGCTCGGCATGCAGGGCATTCTGAACACGGCGAACACCCATCAGGCGTACCAGATTTG
CAAGGGTCCCCGCCATGTGGCCACCGGTATGGTGTCGGCTCGTGCGTACAGCTGGATGGCCACGGTCGAC
CGGCCGAGCGTGTTCGTGCAATGGGGCGGCGCTTCGGAGCTGTCCAACTACGATGACTCGTGTCGCACGA
CGGTCGATGCTGCGGTCAAGGCGGACAAGCACATCATCGTCGATCCGCGTCAGACGAACCTCGGCAAAGA
AGCCGACATATGGAATCCGCTGCGTCCCGGCACCGACGGCGCGGTGGGGCTCGGCTGGCTCAACGTGATC
ATGGAGTACAACCTGTACGACGAGCTTTGGGTGAAGCGGTGGACGAACGGCCCGTTCCTCGTGTGCGAGG
ATATCGAGCCTTCCGGTTGGCAGCAGATGGGTGCCGGCGGTCCAGAAGAAATCAAAACGCGCCTGCTCAA
GGAATCCGATGTGCAGGAAGACGGCAGTCCGAAACGGTTCATGGTCTACGATCAGTTGAACCAGCGGCTT
ACGTATTTCGATGCGGATACGGGATACTGGGAGGGCGAGCAGCCGCGTACGCTGACGGGGAAGGAGGCGC
GGCAAAAGCACCTCGCACCCGGCGTGACGCAAGGTTGGGTGCCCGATCCTACCGGGTTCGATCCGGAGAT
CGATCCTCAGATATTCGGGCAGGTGGAAGTCACCCTGAAAGACGCTTCGACCTCGGTCTGCAAAACGGTG
TGGCAAACGTTCTCGGACTACGTAGCCGATTTCACGCCCGAGAAAGTGGAGGAGATCACCAGCGTTTCGG
CTGATGCTTTGCGCGAGGCGGCCATCACCTATGCGACGCCTATCGATCCATCGACCGGATACGGCAACGG
CGGCATCCAGTACATGCTGGCCATCGAGCATGCGTGCAACTCGGTCCAGAACAGCCGTATCTGCGATCTC
ATCGTGGGGATCACGGGGAACTTCGACACCCCCGGCGGCAATCGCGGCGCAACGGCCGCGACTTTCGACG
AAGAGTTCGCCATGATGGGCAGCGGTCTGCCCATGGCGTCGGCTGACTTGTGGGACAAGGTGCTGGGCGT
GGAGGACATTCCTTTGCTCAAGCATCACGGCATCTGGGCCGATTCGACGGCCATTTGGGATGCGTGCAAC
AACGAAGGGGCGCCGTACCCGTTGTACGGCGGCGTCTGCCAGTCGGGCGATGTGATGAACATGTCCAACG
CTCTTTGGGGTTGGGAAGGCTTGAAGAAGCTGGACTTCCTGCTGGACATCGACCTGTGGCATACGCCCAC
GTCGCAGCTGGCGGATATCCTGCTGCCTGCGCGCCATTGGCTCGAGGTGGATTGCCCTCGCCGCTCCCAA
GGGTCTGGCGGCATGGAGGGAAGCCATTGCAAGTGCGTGGAGCCGCTCGGCGAGAGCTGGTTCGACGTGG
ACATCATCATCCAGCTGTGCAAGGCCATGGGCATTCCCTGGAGCGCCGACCCCGACGATCCGTGGCCGGA
CTCCATCAAGGAGCTTGATGCGGCATGCGAGCCGATGGGTCTTACCTGGGAGGAGTGGAAGCAGGAGTTT
CAGAAGACCGGTTTCCGCGACTGCAAGAAGGAATACCCCGACGACTGGGGCACTTACCGACGCTACGAAA
CGGGCCACTGCCGCTCCGATGGCAAGCCGGGCTTGCAGACGCCCACGCTCAAGCAGGAGATATGGTCGAC
CATCATCGAGACGTACCATCCTGACGGCCGGTACAACCTTCCCACGTATTCCGAGCCCCCGGAGAGTCCC
GTTGCGCAGCCTGAGCGGGCTCAGGAGTACCCCTACATCATGACGACGGGCCGTCGCATTCCCGTGTACT
TCCACTCCGAGCACCGGCAGCTGCCGTGGTGCCGCGAGCTGTGGCCGGTGCCGCGCGTAGAGATCAACCC
GAAGGATGCGCTTGAGCTCGGCATAGAGCAGGGCGATTGGGTGTGGATCGAGACAGAGCGCGGCAAGGTG
CGACAAGTGGCGGATCTCTATCACGGCATCCGCCCGGGGACCATCAACTGCGAGCATCAGTGGTGGCTGC
CCGAGTTCCACGGCGCGACGAAGGGTTTCGACCTCATCAGCATCAACTGCCTGGTGAACAAGGACATGCG
CGATCCTCTGTGCGGATCTTCGTACGCGCGCGCTTACAACGTGAAGGTGTACAAAGCCACGCCCGAGAAC
TCGCCGTTCGGCAATCCCGTGCCGTGCGACGTCGACGGGACCGAGATGATCACGTCGCCCGATGACCCGC
GTTTGAAGGAATGGCTGCCGAACTACGAGGGGAGGGACTAGGCTATGACTCAGTATGCGATTGCCACCGA
TCTCAATCGGTGCGTAGGCTGCCTGGCATGCTCGGTGACCTGCAAAGTGGTGAACGACGTTCCTATCGGG
TCGTATTGGAACAAGGTGCTGCGCATCGGCCCGAATCCGAAGTTCGAAGGCGCCGAGTTCCCCGATGTGG
AGATGTACTTCCTCACCGTGCAATGCCAGCACTGCGCCGACCCCGAGTGCGTGAAGGTGTGCCCGACCGG
TGCCTCGCACAAGCTGGAGGACGGAACCGTGCAGATCGACAAGTCCAAGTGCATCGGCTGCCAGTTCTGC
GCCATGTCGTGCCCGTACGGGGTGCGGTATTTGAACGAGGAGGAGCGCGTGGTGGAGAAGTGCACCTTGT
GCGAGCAGAAGATTGCCCAGGGCGAGCTGCCGCAGTGCGTCACGCAATGTGGCGGCCGTGCGCGCTATTT
CGGTGATCTGGAGCAAGGGATCGCAGGTTTCGAGGGCCCGGCTCCCATCGATATCGCTTCAAGGAACGTC
GACTACGATGCGACCGTCCAGAGTCGCGCGAAGTTGGTCGACGAGATCGAGTCGTATGCCGAAAGCGATG
TGTATCGCCTGCCGAACGTGGGGAACAACCCGAGCTTCGTGTACATCCTGCGCAATCGTACGTGGCAAGG
AGGCGGTGAATAATGGAACTGCAGTGGCCTTTGATTATCTTTACCACCCTGGTTGCCTGGTCGGCGGGGC
TGTTCGGGACGCAGGCGCTGATGGCGGTGTTCGGCGTCGGCAAGAAGGCGCAGGTGCCGGCTTGGGTTTG
CTCGGCCGTCTTGCTCGCGGCCGGCGGGATCGCGGTGTTCTTCCACCTGGAGCACTGGGAGCGGATCTTC
AACGGGTTCGGGCACCTGACGAGCGGGATCACGCAGGAGCTGATCGCGATCGTCGTGCTGGCGGTCGTCG
CGGTCGCGTATCTCGTGCTCATGCGCAAGTCCGACGACGGCGCGAGCGTGCCCAAGTGGCTGGCGTGGCT
GTCCGTCGCGCTGTCGGTGGCGCTCGTGGCCGTCATGGCGCACTCGTACACCATGGCCGCGAGGCCGGCG
TGGGACTCGGTCCTCTGGATCCTCTACGTCCTCGGCAACGCCTGCGTGTTGGGGCCGGCGACGTTCCTCC
TCCTCTCCGCCTTGGCTGCAGGGGGACCCGGGGACCAGCCCGCCGAGCGCGCAGCCGGCGCCGGGGCCCC
CGCGGGTCTCGCGGCCCTCGCCGGCGCCGCCCTCAACGCCCTCGCGGCCCTCGCCTTCGCCGCCTTCCTC
CAGCTCTCCGCCGGCTCCTTCGCCGACGTCGGCCTCTACTTCGACCCGACGCACCCCACCAGGGCCATGG
CCGACGCCGCGGCCACCGTGGGCGCGCAGGCCCCGCTCCTGTGGCTGGGAGTGGTGGCCGTCGGCGCGAT
CGTCCCCCTGGCCGCCGCCTTCGTGGGCAGGCGCACCGGCAACTGGAAGCTCTGGGCCCCGGTCGCCATC
GCCGCCGCCCTCGTCGGAGCCGTCTGCATGCGCGTCGCCTTCTACAACCTGGGGCTCTCGGTCTTCATGT
TCTACTAGACTAGTCGACTCACACTGGCTCACCTTCGGGTGGGCCTTTCTGCGTTTATATACTAGAGAGA
GAATATAAAAAGCCAGATTATTAATCCGGCTTTTTTATTATTTAATTCCTGTTACCGCTGGTTGCCACGA
CGCCCTCGAAGTCTCCTTCGAGGGCGTTCTGTCGTTTGCAAGAAGGGTCTGGAGAGGCAAATCGCGCTCG
AAGGGGCTTCGAGGCCGGGGTAGGTCGGGAGGGTGGAATCCGGATGTTTCACGTGAAACATCCGTTCTTT
TACGGCCGGTGTTTCGCGTGAAACATTTTGCGGAAAGGACTCCTTCCCTTCCCGTGCGCCACCCCAACGC
CCCGCTCCTAGCGCTCGTACACCTGGTCGCAGTTGAGCAGATCCTTCATGGAGTGCCAGATCTGGTGCGG
GTTGCCCGGCGGGTTCTTGAGCGGCTTCATCGGATAGCGCTCCTGCGCGCCCGACAGCAGATCGACGGCG
AACACTTCGTCGGACAGCTCGAGCGCGCCTTCCGGGCAGATGTCGGTGCAGCAGCGGCACTTCACGCAAT
CGACCGGACGATGCGTCACGCCGATCGAGCCGTCCTCACCCGCGTACTTCGCGATGGCCCCGGTGGGGCA
GAACGTGGCGCACATCTGGCACGACGAGCACTTCTCGGGATCGATGATCACATGGCCCCACAAGCGCGTG
TCCATGAGCACATCCTGCGGCTGCCCCAACGAATCGAGCGCGGCCAGCAAACGTTCGCGGCGGTCGGGAA
TGAAGTGAGGCAGCGTGCCGTCCTTGCCCACCTTCACGAACCTCGGCTCCCGCCGCTCCTCCACACCCAA
TGCGTCCTTGACGGCGTAGTCAGCCGTCACCGCCGCAACGTTCTTAGCCTCGTCCTTCATGCTGGAGAAG
AAGCTCCGACGGCTCGCGTCGTAGCCCTCGTCGCCCGCCCGGCGCACGGATGAGGGAAGCTTTTCCGCCA
GGTCGATGCGCATATCGTTGTTCCAGGTTGCAAGCAGCGCGCTTGCCGTGTCGCACACAACCCGCGCCAT
CTCGAAACCCGAGACATGCTCGCATTGCGCGCAGCGCGCCTGCACGAGGCTCACGCGGCGCACGCCCAAC
GCCGCCAGCGTGACCAGCAGGCTCTCCTCCACGCGCCCCAGGCACGTGACGCCCACCACCTTCTCGGGGT
CGTACAACCCGTCGGCCGCGGCAAGCAGCTGATCGCAGGCGATAACCACCTGTCCGTCGGCCACGTCAGC
CGCCGCGCGGCATGCTTGCAGAAGCTCGGCATCGTTCGGACGATGCGCTTCAAGCGCGCAGGTGGGACAC
ACGGTGGCGCAGGTTCCGCACCCGATGCACCGCTCGGGTTCGATGACCAGCTCGTTGTCGTCATAGGAGA
TGCAACCGCTCGTGCACACGTCGGCGCACTTCATGCACGTTGCGTTGCGATTGCGCACAATAGCGCAACG
ACCCTGATGAACCGTAATGTCGGCGCTCTGAAGTTGTTCGAGCAGACCGAGGAAATTCGTCACGTGAGCC
ATGACTTCACCCTTTCTCGTCTACCCCCTTGCACCGCACAGTATAACCACTTTCGCCGTCTCACGCGAGA
AAAAACGCGCTTGACACCTTCGACAGGCCTCCCTATCATGTGGCCTTGGGGAGTCCGCCGGCACGCTGAT
CGCGTGCGAAGCGGACATTGTTTGCAAAAGTGGGAACCTCAGGGGTGAGGTTTCGCGGTGCTGTGCGCCG
TAAGTGCAAACAATGTCTGACGAGGGGCGGAACATGACTCACGATTCCACGAACCAGCATCTTTCTCTTG
AGCCCGACTACGACGGGTTCGATCCACTTGAAGATTTCGAAGACGATGCGACCGAGGTCGAAGGCCGTGC
CGACGAGTTCGTCGCCACGGTGAGCGCCGCCGAAGACGCGCTCGCTCACGACGCGATGGCACCCGCCACG
CCCGCCATCTGCGAAAAGCCCGCTGAAGAGCGCATCGCCGACTTGTTGGAGGCCATGGCGCCGCGCCGCA
CGGTGCTGCTGGGCATCCTGGCCGCCTGCGCCGAGCCGCAGCCGGCATCCGCCGTGAACGCTCGCGTCGA
CGAGCTGCAGGAGAACAACTTCTCGGTGTACAGCGCGGCCAACCTGTGCTCCTTGCTGGAGAAGGCGGGC
GCCATCGAGCGCGTCACGGCCGAGGGCGAACCCGCGGAGGACATCGAAATCGAGCCACAGACCGTCGTCG
TCGACGGCGTCGAATACCTGGAAGCCCGCGAACCCGTCGAGATCTACTGGCACATCACCGAGCCGGGCCG
CGCGGCGCTTGAGGCCGACAAACCGCTCGAGCGCCTGCGCGCCCTCCTGGACGAAGATGCCGCCTACGCG
CCCATCTACCAGCGCATCCTCCGCTTGTGCACAGCAGACGGCGGCGCCACGACACCCGCCATCAACAACG
CGGTCGACCACAACCCGCTGGTGCAGAAGCCGCGCTTCTACGCGCCCCACTTCGTCGACCGCCTGGAGAA
ATGCGACGCGCTGGCCTGGAAGAAGGCGTGGTGCATCACCGACATCGGACGCGCCGGCCTCGATATGCTG
GCAGACGTCGTAGACGAGAACGCGCCCGCCACCCAGCCCGAAACCCCCGCAACCCCTGATCCCGCCGCAT
CCAAGGAGGACTAACCATGACCGAAGCAACCGCGCCCGCAACCGAGACCCTCGCCGACGAAGCGACCATG
CAGGAGCTCGTCAAACTGAACGAGCAGCGCGCCGCCACGTACGGCCTGCTGTCGCGCCTGTACCGCGTGG
AGGTGGACCAGCCCCTTCTCGACGAGCTGCGCAGCATGCGCTTCCCCGCCAAGACGGGCAACGAGAACGT
GGACGAGGGCTACCGCCTGCTGGCCACGTACCTGAGCAACACCTGGGACAACAGCGTCACCGACCTCGCC
ATCGACTACGTGCGCGTGTTCATCGGACACGGCATCGACGCGTTCTCGGCCGCCTACCCGTTCGAATCGG
TGTACACCTCCGAGAAGCGCCTGCTCATGCAGGAAGCACGCGACGAGGTGCTGGCCATCTACCGCAGCGC
AGGCCTCGACAAGCAGGACACATGGAAAGAGGGCGAGGATCATATCGCGCTCGAGCTGGAATTCGAGCAG
ATCATGGCCACGCGCACGGTCGAAGCGCTGCGCAAAGGCGACGAAGACGAGGCCGTCGCGCTGCTGACCA
CGCAGAAGAACTTTCTCGAAGACCATCTGGCGGCATGGGCTCCCATGATGACCTCCGACATGAAGCGATT
CGCGCAAACCGACTTCTACCGGGGCTTGGCGTACTTGACGGACGGGTTCCTCCAAACCGACCAAACGTTC
CTCGACGACGTGCTGGCCGAAGACTAACTGCACAGGATCGAAAGAAGGAGCGATGGACAACAAGCAGGAG
AAAACCTACGCCGGCATGACGCGACGCACGCTGTGCCTGGGCGCAGGCGGCGCTGCGGTCATGCTAGGTC
TAGGCGGATTGAAGTACGCGGGATCGCAACCGCTCGTGCGCCCGCCGGGAGGCCAGGACGAGGAACGGCT
CATCTCGGCCTGCATCCGCTGCGAGAAGTGCTACGAGATCTGCCCGCGCGACGTCATCGCGCCCGCCCAC
CTCGAGGACGGTGTGCTGAACATGCGCACCCCCACGTTCGACTTCTCGGCCAACTGGTGCGACTGGTGCG
CCGAAGAGCACGACGGCACCCCGTTGTGCGTGAGCGCCTGCCCCACCGAAGCGCTCAAGCTGCCCGACGA
CGCCACGGCCGAGAACACCATCATCGGCAAAGCCGTTATCAACACGGACTGGTGCTTGGCGTACAAGCTG
ATCGGATGCCGGTTTTGCTACGACGCCTGTCCCTACGAGGCCATGGAGCTCGACGAGAACAACCGCCCCG
TCGTGATCGAGGACAAGTGCAACGGCTGCGGCGCGTGCGAGAGCGTGTGCGTCTCGCTGCAGAACGGCTC
CATCTCCGAAGGAGCCACCGCGCGCGCCATCGTCGTCCACCCGCTTGACGAAGTTGAAGGATAAGGTGCC
CTCATGAAGAAGAACTCCAAGAAGCTGCGCACCCTCGTCGCACTGGCCATCGTGGCCGTCGTCGCCGTCG
GCTTCGTCACGAACGTCGGGATCGGCACCATGTCGGCACCGGGCATCTGGGACATCTCCATCCTATGCCC
GCTGGGCGCCTTGGGAACGATGCTCGCCTCCAAGATGATGGTGCCGCGCGCCGTAATCTCGCTGATCGTG
ATGGTGCTGCTCATCGTTCTGTTCGCCCGCGCGTTCTGCGGATGGATTTGCCCCGTGCCGCTCGTGCAGA
AGTTGCGCGGCTTGTTCGCGAAGAAGCAACCCGTCGAACGCGGCGACGATGCCGATCCTGCCGCGGCGCC
GCTCACGAAAGTCGAGATCGACGCGCTGGGCGTTTCATGCTCGAAGGGGTCGAAGAATGGCAGCGGATGC
GCGTCCTGCGCCTCCAAGCGCGGAGCCGCGCTCGATGCTCGCCACTTCGTGCTGGGCGGCGCGCTGGCGT
CCACCTTCATCTTTGGATTCCCGGTGTTCTGCCTCGTCTGCCCCATCGGACTCACGTTCGCCACCATCCT
GCTGGTCATCAACCTGTTCTCACACGGCGATGTCACCTGGTCGCTCATCGTGGTGCCCGCGCTGCTTATC
GCCGAGGTGCTGCTGTTCAAGAAGTGGTGCCATAAGCTGTGCCCGCTTTCGGCGTTCATGAGCCTGATCG
CGAAGGCGAACAAGACCTTCGTGCCCACGATCGACGATGCGAAGTGCCTGGAAACGGCGAAGGGCGGCGC
GTGCGGGGCCTGCGGCCGCGTCTGCGAGGAGGGCATCGACCCGCGCCACCCGCAGCTTTCGCAGGCGGCA
TGGAGCGAGTGCACCAAGTGCCGCGCCTGCGTGGACGCATGCCCTGCGAACGCGATCACCATGCCGCTGC
TGCCGCGGCGAACGCCGTCTACCGCAGAACCTGTCGCCGTGCCAACGAACGCCGAGAAGATCGACGCGGA
GAATGCGCGCCCCGTTCCGTAAAGCCCCTCCTGCGCGACCCGGCTCGCAGCTGCAGCGGTCTGGTCGCGC
ATCCGGAATCGGGCCGAGCCCGACCCCGGGCAAAAGGCGGCTTGGCAAGGGCTTTGGGGGACGAGCCGCC
TTTTGCCCGGGAGCGACATCCCCGCTCCCCCTCCCTGCGAAAAGAGGGATGCCGCTTCCGGCCTTCATCT
GACAACCACGACGTGGGAGGACGAAAACCCATGGCATACGAAACGACAAGCGAATCGACCGAGGCCCTGC
TCGTCACCGGAGGCGTCGGCACCGGCAAAACGCAACGTCTCGTCGAGCGCGCTGCCGCGCTGCTGGCCGA
AAACGCCGCCGCGGGCAACGTGCTCGTGCTGTGCGCGACGCCCCAGGCCGCACGCCTGTTCTCGGAGCGG
TTGACAGCCCGCGTCGGTGCCAAGCGCGCTGCCGGCGCAACCGTCGCCACCGCACGCGCCTTAGCGCTCG
ACGTGCTGGCCGACGACGGCGCGCGCCGCTGGTCGGGGCGCGAGCCGCGACTACTGACCGCCTTCGAAGA
GACGTTCCTCATGGAGGACATGAAGGTGAGCGGGCTGCGGCCGAAGCGGCTGCGCGAGATGCTCAAGTTC
TTCTACCGCTCGTGGACCGAGCTGGCGGACGACGATCCCGATTGGCTGCTACCGGGCGAGGAGGCCGATG
TCCATACGCTGTTGAAAGAGAACCTGGTCTTCATGCGCGCCGTCATAGAACCCGAAGCGGCGAACCTTGC
TGCACGCTACCTCCGAGAACACGACGAAGCGCGGGCGGCGCATTCCTACGCGCACGTGCTGATGGACGAC
TACGCCTGCGCAAGCCGTGCCTCGCAGACGCTGGCGAATCTCGTCGCAACCTGCTCGATCACCGTGGCGG
GCGACGCGGAAACCTGCATCGAGACATACGATTCGTACCCCTATGCCGCCGGAATCGACGAATTCCTCGC
AACGCATCCCGATGCTGCTTGCGAGCACCTGGATGCCGACGCGCCCGATGCCGTCGAACGGGTCGCTCTG
GCAAGCGACACGCCCGAAGCCGAGTTCGAACAGGTGGCGCGCACGGTGGCCGAAGCCGTCGCCGCAGGAA
CGCCCGCACGGCAGATCGTCGTGGCCGTACCGAACAGCGTGTGGTCGCGCAACATCGCAACCGCTTTGCA
CGCACGAGGCGTGCCAACCGAAGCGCTCGCCATCTCGCAGCCCCTGCGCGGCGACGTGCGGGACAACGCC
CGCTGCACGCCTGCGCGCATCGCCACGGCCCTCAACCTCGTGGCGAACCCAGACGACACCGCGGCTTGGC
GGTGCTGGTGTGGATTCGGCGACTACCTGGTGAACAGCGCGGCTTTCGCCAGCCTGCGGACTTGCGCGAA
GGAGCGCAGTATCGGCCTCGTGGACGCTTTGGAGATGCTAAGCGAAAACGACTGCGAGCACGTAGTGGGC
GCGCAACGCGTGGCGACCGCCTACAAGGACGGTCGCGCGCTCATCGAGCAGGTACGAGGATTGCGGGGCA
CGGCACTGCTGGACGAGCTGACGCGCATCGTCACCGACGGAGCGGAATCCCAAGCGCCCGCCGTTCTGCG
CGAGCTCTGCCTCGAGCACGGCAACGCAGCCGATGAAAACCCGGAAAGCCTTTACGATGCCGATGCTGCG
GCGATGGCGCGGCGCATGGCCGAGCGCCTGCTCGCGCCCACGCTGGAGGTTGCCGACGCGGTAGCCGTCG
TCCCCTACGACTTCGCCTGCGGCTTCTCGCCCGACCTGCTGATCGTCGCCGGCTTCGTGAACGGTTTCAT
CCCCTCCCGCGACTATTTCGACGCCACGGTGACCCCGCCCGAGCGCCAGGAGAAGATGCGCGCCGTCGAC
GAACGACGCGTGCGCGCGCTCACAGGAAAGGCCGGCCGCGCGGTGGCGCTGTCGTACTTCACGTCCACCG
ACCTCGAAAGCGCCGGCAAGCTGAAGCTCAAGATCAGTCGCATCCGCCTCAAGAACGGTATCCGCACCTG
CACTATAGAGCCCAGCCTATTCCTGGAGCAAATCGCAGCGCAGGAGTAGTAAAAAAAGGATCAATTTTGA
ACTCTCTCCCAAAGTTGATCCCTTAACGATCCCTGCAGGAGAAGGCCATCCTGACGGATGGCCTTTTTGA
AGCTTTCTAGAATCGGGGGCCCCCGGGGGGATTCTAGAACAATGGAAGTCCTCGTCTCGCCCTCGAATTA
GCCCGCTTAATGAGCGGGCTTTTTTTGAATTAATTCTCGCGAGCTGGCACGACAGGTTTCCCGACTGGAA
AGCGGGCAGTGAGCGCAACGCAATTAATGTAAGTTAGCGCGAATTGCAAGCTGGCCGACGCGCTGGGCTA
CGTCTTGCTGGCGTTCGGGAGCAGAAGAGCATACATCTGGAAGCAAAGCCAGGAAAGCGGCCTATGGAGC
TGTGCGGCAGCGCTCAGTAGGCAATTTTTCAAAATATTGTTAAGCCTTTTCTGAGCATGGTATTTTTCAT
GGTATTACCAATTAGCAGGAAAATAAGCCATTGAATATAAAAGATAAAAATGTCTTGTTTACAATAGAGT
GGGGGGGGTCAGCCTGCCGCCTTGGGCCGGGTGATGTCGTACTTGCCCGCCGCGAACTCGGTTACCGTCC
AGCCCAGCGCGACCAGCTCCGGCAACGCCTCGCGCACCCGCTGGCGGCGCTTGCGCATGGTCGAACCACT
GGCCTCTGACGGCCAGACATAGCCGCACAAGGTATCTATGGAAGCCTTGCCGGTTTTGCCGGGGTCGATC
CAGCCACACAGCCGCTGGTGCAGCAGGCGGGCGGTTTCGCTGTCCAGCGCCCGCACCTCGTCCATGCTGA
TGCGCACATGCTGGCCGCCACCCATGACGGCCTGCGCGATCAAGGGGTTCAGGGCCACGTACAGGCGCCC
GTCCGCCTCGTCGCTGGCGTACTCCGACAGCAGCCGAAACCCCTGCCGCTTGCGGCCATTCTGGGCGATG
ATGGATACCTTCCAAAGGCGCTCGATGCAGTCCTGTATGTGCTTGAGCGCCCCACCACTATCGACCTCTG
CCCCGATTTCCTTTGCCAGCGCCCGATAGCTACCTTTGACCACCATGGCATCAGCGGTGACGGCCTCCCA
CTTGGGTTCCAGGAACAGCCGGAGCTGCCGTCCGCCTTCGGTCTTGGGTTCCGGGCCAAGCACTAGGCCA
TTAGGCCCAGCCATGGCCACCAGCCCTTGCAGGATGCGCAGATCATCAGCGCCCAGCGGCTCCGGGCCGC
TGAACTCGATCCGCTTGCCGTCGCCGTAGTCATACGTCACGTCCAGCTTGCTGCGCTTGCGCTCGCCCCG
CTTGAGGGCACGGAACAGGCCGGGGGCCAGACAGTGCGCCGGGTCGTGTCGGACGTGGCTGAGGCTGTGC
TTGTTCTTAGGCTTCACCACGGGGCACCCCCTTGCTCTTGCGCTGCCTCTCCAGCACGGCGGGCTTGAGC
ACCCCGCCGTCATGCCGCCTGAACCACCGATCAGCGAACGGTGCGCCATAGTTGGCCTTGCTCACACCGA
AGCGGACGAAGAACCGGCGCTGGTCGTCGTCCACACCCCATTCCTCGGCCTCGGCGCTGGTCATGCTCGA
CAGGTAGGACTGCCAGCGGATGTTATCGACCAGTACCGAGCTGCCCCGGCTGGCCTGCTGCTGGTCGCCT
GCGCCCATCATGGCCGCGCCCTTGCTGGCATGGTGCAGGAACACGATAGAGCACCCGGTATCGGCGGCGA
TGGCCTCCATGCGACCGATGACCTGGGCCATGGGGCCGCTGGCGTTTTCTTCCTCGATGTGGAACCGGCG
CAGCGTGTCCAGCACCATCAGGCGGCGGCCCTCGGCGGCGCGCTTGAGGCCGTCGAACCACTCCGGGGCC
ATGATGTTGGGCAGGCTGCCGATCAGCGGCTGGATCAGCAGGCCGTCAGCCACGGCTTGCCGTTCCTCGG
CGCTGAGGTGCGCCCCAAGGGCGTGCAGGCGGTGATGAATGGCGGTGGGCGGGTCTTCGGCGGGCAGGTA
GATCACCGGGCCGGTGGGCAGTTCGCCCACCTCCAGCAGATCCGGCCCGCCTGCAATCTGTGCGGCCAGT
TGCAGGGCCAGCATGGATTTACCGGCACCACCGGGCGACACCAGCGCCCCGACCGTACCGGCCACCATGT
TGGGCAAAACGTAGTCCAGCGGTGGCGGCGCTGCTGCGAACGCCTCCAGAATATTGATAGGCTTATGGGT
AGCCATTGATTGCCTCCTTTGCAGGCAGTTGGTGGTTAGGCGCTGGCGGGGTCACTACCCCCGCCCTGCG
CCGCTCTGAGTTCTTCCAGGCACTCGCGCAGCGCCTCGTATTCGTCGTCGGTCAGCCAGAACTTGCGCTG
ACGCATCCCTTTGGCCTTCATGCGCTCGGCATATCGCGCTTGGCGTACAGCGTCAGGGCTGGCCAGCAGG
TCGCCGGTCTGCTTGTCCTTTTGGTCTTTCATATCAGTCACCGAGAAACTTGCCGGGGCCGAAAGGCTTG
TCTTCGCGGAACAAGGACAAGGTGCAGCCGTCAAGGTTAAGGCTGGCCATATCAGCGACTGAAAAGCGGC
CAGCCTCGGCCTTGTTTGACGTATAACCAAAGCCACCGGGCAACCAATAGCCCTTGTCACTTTTGATCAG
GTAGACCGACCCTGAAGCGCTTTTTTCGTATTCCATAAAACCCCCTTCTGTGCGTGAGTACTCATAGTAT
AACAGGCGTGAGTACCAACGCAAGCACTACATGCTGAAATCTGGCCCGCCCCTGTCCATGCCTCGCTGGC
GGGGTGCCGGTGCCCGTGCCAGCTCGGCCCGCGCAAGCTGGACGCTGGGCAGACCCATGACCTTGCTGAC
GGTGCGCTCGATGTAATCCGCTTCGTGGCCGGGCTTGCGCTCTGCCAGCGCTGGGCTGGCCTCGGCCATG
GCCTTGCCGATTTCCTCGGCACTGCGGCCCCGGCTGGCCAGCTTCTGCGCGGCGATAAAGTCGCACTTGC
TGAGGTCATCACCGAAGCGCTTGACCAGCCCGGCCATCTCGCTGCGGTACTCGTCCAGCGCCGTGCGCCG
GTGGCGGCTAAGCTGCCGCTCGGACAGTTCGAGGCTGGCCAGCCTGCGGGCCTTCTCCTGCTGCCGCTGG
GCCTGCTCGATCTGCTGGCCAGCCTGCTGCACCAGCGCCGGGCCAGCGGTGGCGGTCTTGCCCTTGGATT
CACGCAGCAGCACCCACGGCTGATAACCGGCGCGGGTGGTGTGCTTGTCCTTGCGGTTGGTGAAGCCCGC
CAAGCGGCCATAGTGGCGGCTGTCGGCGCTGGCCGGGTCGGCGTCGTACTCGCTGGCCAGCGTCCGGGCA
ATCTGCCCCCGAAGTTCACCGCCTGCGGCGTCGGCCACCTTGACCCATGCCTGATAGTTCTTCGGGCTGG
TTTCCACTACCAGGGCAGGCTCCCGGCCCTCGGCTTTCATGTCATCCAGGTCAAACTCGCTGAGGTCGTC
CACCAGCACCAGACCATGCCGCTCCTGCTCGGCGGGCCTGATATACACGTCATTGCCCTGGGCATTCATC
CGCTTGAGCCATGGCGTGTTCTGGAGCACTTCGGCGGCTGACCATTCCCGGTTCATCATCTGGCCGGTGG
TGGCGTCCCTGACGCCGATATCGAAGCGCTCACAGCCCATGGCCTTGAGCTGTCGGCCTATGGCCTGCAA
AGTCCTGTCGTTCTTCATCGGGCCACCAAGCGCAGCCAGATCGAGCCGTCCTCGGTTGTCAGTGGCGTCA
GGTCGAGCAAGAGCAACGATGCGATCAGCAGCACCACCGTAGGCATCATGGAAGCCAGCATCACGGTTAG
CCATAGCTTCCAGTGCCACCCCCGCGACGCGCTCCGGGCGCTCTGCGCGGCGCTGCTCACCTCGGCGGCT
ACCTCCCGCAACTCTTTGGCCAGCTCCACCCATGCCGCCCCTGTCTGGCGCTGGGCTTTCAGCCACTCCG
CCGCCTGCGCCTCGCTGGCCTGCTGGGTCTGGCTCATGACCTGCCGGGCTTCGTCGGCCAGTGTCGCCAT
GCTCTGGGCCAGCGGTTCGATCTGCTCCGCTAACTCGTTGATGCCTCTGGATTTCTTCACTCTGTCGATT
GCGTTCATGGTCTATTGCCTCCCGGTATTCCTGTAAGTCGATGATCTGGGCGTTGGCGGTGTCGATGTTC
AGGGCCACGTCTGCCCGGTCGGTGCGGATGCCCCGGCCTTCCATCTCCACCACGTTCGGCCCCAGGTGAA
CACCGGGCAGGCGCTCGATGCCCTGCGCCTCAAGTGTTCTGTGGTCAATGCGGGCGTCGTGGCCTGCCCG
CTCTAATGCCCGGTTGGCATGGTCGGCCCATGCCTCGCGGGTCTGCTCAAGCCATGCCTTGGGCTTGAGC
GCTTCGGTCTTCTGTGCCCCGCCCTTCTCCGGGGTCTTGCCGTTGTACCGCTTGAACCACTGAGCGGCGG
GCCGCTCGATGCCGTCATTGATCCGCTCGGAGATCATCAGGTGGCAGTGCGGGTTCTCGCCGCCACCGGC
ATGGATGGCCAGCGTATACGGCAGGCGCTCGGCACCGGTCAGGTGCTGGGCGAACTCGGACGCCAGCGCC
TTCTGCTGGTCGAGGGTCAGCTCGACCGGCAGGGCAAATTCGACCTCCTTGAACAGCCGCCCATTGGCGC
GTTCATACAGGTCGGCAGCATCCCAGTAGTCGGCGGGCCGCTCGACGAACTCCGGCATGTGCCCGGATTC
GGCGTGCAAGACTTCATCCATGTCGCGGGCATACTTGCCTTCGCGCTGGATGAAGTCGGCCTTGGCCCTG
GCCGATTGGCCGCCCGACCTGCTGCCGGTTTTCGCCGTAAGGTGATAAATCGCCATGCTGCCTCGCTGTT
GCTTTTGCTTTTCGGCTCCATGCAATGGCCCTCGGAGAGCGCACCGCCCGAAGGGTGGCCGTTAGGCCAG
TTTCTCGAAGAGAAACCGGTAAGTGCGCCCTCCCCTACAAAGTAGGGTCGGGATTGCCGCCGCTGTGCCT
CCATGATAGCCTACGAGACAGCACATTAACAATGGGGTGTCAAGATGGTTAAGGGGAGCAACAAGGCGGC
GGATCGGCTGGCCAAGCTCGAAGAACAACGAGCGCGAATCAATGCCGAAATTCAGCGGGTGCGGGCAAGG
GAACAGCAGCAAGAGCGCAAGAACGAAACAAGGCGCAAGGTGCTGGTGGGGGCCATGATTTTGGCCAAGG
TGAACAGCAGCGAGTGGCCGGAGGATCGGCTCATGGCGGCAATGGATGCGTACCTTGAACGCGACCACGA
CCGCGCCTTGTTCGGTCTGCCGCCACGCCAGAAGGATGAGCCGGGCTGAATGATCGACCGAGACAGGCCC
TGCGGGGCTGCACACGCGCCCCCACCCTTCGGGTAGGGGGAAAGGCCGCTAAAGCGGCTAAAAGCGCTCC
AGCGTATTTCTGCGGGGTTTGGTGTGGGGTTTAGCGGGCTTTGCCCGCCTTTCCCCCTGCCGCGCAGCGG
TGGGGCGGTGTGTAGCCTAGCGCAGCGAATAGACCAGCTATCCGGCCTCTGGCCGGGCATATTGGGCAAG
GGCAGCAGCGCCCCACAAGGGCGCTGATAACCGCGCCTAGTGGATTATTCTTAGATAATCATGGATGGAT
TTTTCCAACACCCCGCCAGCCCCCGCCCCTGCTGGGTTTGCAGGTTTGGGGGCGTGACAGTTATTGCAGG
GGTTCGTGACAGTTATTGCAGGGGGGCGTGACAGTTATTGCAGGGGTTCGTGACAGTTAGTACGGGAGTG
ACGGGCACTGGCTGGCAATGTCTAGCAACGGCAGGCATTTCGGCTGAGGGTAAAAGAACTTTCCGCTAAG
CGATAGACTGTATGTAAACACAGTATTGCAAGGACGCGGAACATGCCTCATGTGGCGGCCCTCGCGAGAA
TTAATTCAGATAAAAAAAATCCTTAGCTTTCGCTAAGGATGATTTCTAGCGATGACCCTGCTGATTGGTT
CGCTGACCGTAGACTGGTTGGCTTGGTTTCATCAGCCATCCGCTTGCCCTCATCTGTTACGCCGGCGGTA
GCCGGCCAGCCTCGCAGAGCAGGATTCCCGTTGAGCACCGCCAGGTGCGAATAAGGGACAGTGAAGAAGG
AACACCCGCTCGCGGGTGGGCCTACTTCACCTATCCTGCCCGGCTGACGCCGTTGGATACACCAAGGAAA
GTCTACACGAACCCTTTGGCAAAATCCTGTATATCGTGCGACATCGCGCGCGCGCGCGCGGATGCTAGCG
GCGCGCCAAAAAAAAGCCCGCTCATTA
Features (pLannotate 1.2.2; 19 found; start..end, strand, type, name):
     19..813     -  CDS            KanR: aminoglycoside phosphotransferase; aphA-3; confers resistance to kanamycin
    820..876     -  CDS            GmR (fragment): gentamycin acetyltransferase; aacC1; confers resistance to gentamycin
   1052..1075    -  promoter       Pc promoter (fragment): intI1 (promoter lies within the coding sequence); class 1 integron promoter
   1055..1198    -  CDS            YPR2_ECOLX (fragment): Protein predicted: Swiss-Prot protein existence level 4. From Escherichia coli.
   1475..1494    +  misc_feature   BioBrick prefix: BioBrick prefix for parts that start with "ATG"
   3376..6198    +  CDS            dadH (fragment): DADH_EGGLN - Experimental evidence at protein level: Swiss-Prot protein existence level 1. Involved in drug metabolism, as part of an interspecies gut bacterial pathway for Levodopa (L-dopa) metabolism, acting on dopamine produced by Enterecoccus L-dopa decarboxylase. Removes the para hydroxyl group of dopamine to produce m-tyramine (3-tyramine). It is possible that dopamine dehydroxylation influences the multiple side effects of L-dopa administration linked to dopamine production in the treatment of Parkinson's disease. From Eggerthella lenta (Eubacterium lentum).
   7796..7823    +  terminator     T7Te terminator: phage T7 early transcription terminator
  14950..14977   +  terminator     rrnB T2 terminator: transcription terminator T2 from the E. coli rrnB gene
  15092..15132   +  CDS            lacI (fragment): lac repressor; lacI; The lac repressor binds to the lac operator to inhibit transcription in E. coli. This inhibition can be relieved by adding lactose or isopropyl-β-D-thiogalactopyranoside (IPTG).
  15409..16260   -  CDS            RSF1010 RepC (fragment): replication protein C of the broad-host-range plasmid RSF1010 (Scholz et al., 1989); repC
  16247..17086   -  CDS            RSF1010 RepA: replication protein A of the broad-host-range plasmid RSF1010 (Scholz et al., 1989); repA
  17078..17152   -  ncRNA          Plasmid R1162: Accession: RF00043 - R1162-like plasmid antisense RNA
  17600..19726   -  CDS            mobA: MOBA2_ECOLX - Also known as repB. Experimental evidence at protein level: Swiss-Prot protein existence level 1. Part of the relaxosome complex that is responsible for plasmid transfer during conjugation. Locally unwinds DNA and catalyzes the cleavage of one of the DNA strands at oriT. The cleaved strand is then transferred through the dedicated type IV secretion apparatus. MobA remains covalently linked at the 5' end of the strand, and once in the recipient cell, it probably catalyzes the rejoining of the two ends of the strand, re-forming the circular plasmid DNA. The primase activity of MobA
  19807..19894   -  oriT           RSF1010 oriT: origin of transfer of the broad-host-range plasmid RSF1010 (Scholz et al., 1989)
  19925..20206   +  CDS            mobC: MOBC_ECOLX - Protein predicted: Swiss-Prot protein existence level 4. This protein is essential to promote the specific transfer of the plasmid in the presence of conjugative plasmids. From Escherichia coli.
  20236..20630   +  rep_origin     RSF1010 oriV: replication origin of the broad-host-range plasmid RSF1010; requires the RSF1010 RepA/B/C proteins for replication (Scholz et al., 1989)
  20795..20836   -  terminator     bacterial terminator: putative bacterial transcription terminator
  20874..20899   -  CDS            traJ (fragment): oriT-recognizing protein; traJ
  20932..21041   -  oriT           oriT: incP origin of transfer
