[The description below was written by a language model from this plasmid's Addgene catalogue record and pLannotate feature annotations shown in this document.]
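Description:
pXD80ENSF3-Elen0507-Cadh-Accs(ElA2) is a large (about 21 kb), low-copy bacterial expression plasmid built on the pXD68Kan2 backbone. It is designed to express the (+)-catechin dehydroxylase Cadh from Eggerthella lenta strain A2 in the gut actinobacterium Gordonibacter urolithinfaciens DSM 27213. The backbone carries the replication system of the broad-host-range plasmid RSF1010: oriV together with RepA, RepC and MobA (also known as RepB, which supplies the primase function), plus the R1162-type antisense regulatory RNA. This lets the plasmid be maintained both in E. coli cloning strains and in distantly related hosts. It also carries the RSF1010 oriT with mobA and mobC, and a separate IncP-type oriT next to a traJ fragment, so it should be mobilisable by conjugation when a helper transfer system is present. Selection is by kanamycin through the aphA-3 aminoglycoside phosphotransferase. Short gentamicin-resistance, integron Pc promoter and lacI fragments appear to be remnants of earlier constructions.

The annotated payload is incomplete. The automated feature table identifies only one large coding region, scored as a partial match to the E. lenta dopamine dehydroxylase Dadh. This is most likely the related Cadh catalytic subunit rather than Dadh itself. A T7Te terminator lies downstream of it, and an rrnB T2 terminator lies several kilobases further on. Long stretches on either side of these elements are unannotated. Going by the plasmid name, they may hold an Elen_0507-associated sequence and accessory genes ("Accs"), but the record does not define these or name the promoter driving expression. The construct was used for heterologous expression to study how gut bacterial dehydroxylases metabolise dietary polyphenols such as catechin.
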