Addgene plasmid #225298: pXD80ENSF3-Elen0507-Cadh-Accs(ElA2)
Purpose: Expresses Eggerthella lenta A2 Cadh in Gordonibacter urolithinfaciens DSM 27213
Depositing lab: Emily Balskus. Depositing organization: Harvard University. Publication: Enantiocomplementary Gut Bacterial Enzymes Metabolize Dietary Polyphenols. Dong X, Bae M, Le C, Aguilar Ramos MA, Balskus EP. J Am Chem Soc. 2025 Mar 5;147(9):7231-7244. doi: 10.1021/jacs.4c09892. Epub 2025 Feb 24. PubMed 39993729.
Backbone
  Vector backbone: pXD68Kan2
  Vector type: Bacterial Expression
Growth in bacteria
  Bacterial resistance: Kanamycin, 50 μg/mL
  Growth temperature: 37°C
  Growth strain: DH5alpha
  Copy number: Low Copy
Gene/Insert
  Gene/Insert name: Cadh (alt names: (+)-Catechin dehydroxylase; Elen_0507)
  Species: Eggerthella lenta
Terms and licenses: Academic/Nonprofit Terms; Industry Terms: Not Available to Industry
How to cite: pXD80ENSF3-Elen0507-Cadh-Accs(ElA2) was a gift from Emily Balskus (Addgene plasmid # 225298 ; http://n2t.net/addgene:225298 ; RRID:Addgene_225298)
